>Addgene plasmid | N-Terminal Split Cas9 with GyrA intein | analyzer sequence | sequence record 90684
GAGGGCCTATTTCCCATGATTCCTTCATATTTGCATATACGATACAAGGCTGTTAGAGAGATAATTGGAA
TTAATTTGACTGTAAACACAAAGATATTAGTACAAAATACGTGACGTAGAAAGTAATAATTTCTTGGGTA
GTTTGCAGTTTTAAAATTATGTTTTAAAATGGACTATCATATGCTTACCGTAACTTGAAAGTATTTCGAT
TTCTTGGCTTTATATATCTTGTGGAAAGGACGAAACACCGGGTCTTCGAGAAGACCTGTTTTAGAGCTAG
AAATAGCAAGTTAAAATAAGGCTAGTCCGTTATCAACTTGAAAAAGTGGCACCGAGTCGGTGCTTTTTTG
TTTTAGAGCTAGAAATAGCAAGTTAAAATAAGGCTAGTCCGTTTTTAGCGCGTGCGCCAATTCTGCAGAC
AAATGGCTCTAGAGGTACCCGTTACATAACTTACGGTAAATGGCCCGCCTGGCTGACCGCCCAACGACCC
CCGCCCATTGACGTCAATAGTAACGCCAATAGGGACTTTCCATTGACGTCAATGGGTGGAGTATTTACGG
TAAACTGCCCACTTGGCAGTACATCAAGTGTATCATATGCCAAGTACGCCCCCTATTGACGTCAATGACG
GTAAATGGCCCGCCTGGCATTGTGCCCAGTACATGACCTTATGGGACTTTCCTACTTGGCAGTACATCTA
CGTATTAGTCATCGCTATTACCATGGTCGAGGTGAGCCCCACGTTCTGCTTCACTCTCCCCATCTCCCCC
CCCTCCCCACCCCCAATTTTGTATTTATTTATTTTTTAATTATTTTGTGCAGCGATGGGGGCGGGGGGGG
GGGGGGGGCGCGCGCCAGGCGGGGCGGGGCGGGGCGAGGGGCGGGGCGGGGCGAGGCGGAGAGGTGCGGC
GGCAGCCAATCAGAGCGGCGCGCTCCGAAAGTTTCCTTTTATGGCGAGGCGGCGGCGGCGGCGGCCCTAT
AAAAAGCGAAGCGCGCGGCGGGCGGGAGTCGCTGCGACGCTGCCTTCGCCCCGTGCCCCGCTCCGCCGCC
GCCTCGCGCCGCCCGCCCCGGCTCTGACTGACCGCGTTACTCCCACAGGTGAGCGGGCGGGACGGCCCTT
CTCCTCCGGGCTGTAATTAGCTGAGCAAGAGGTAAGGGTTTAAGGGATGGTTGGTTGGTGGGGTATTAAT
GTTTAATTACCTGGAGCACCTGCCTGAAATCACTTTTTTTCAGGTTGGACCGGTGCCACCATGGACTATA
AGGACCACGACGGAGACTACAAGGATCATGATATTGATTACAAAGACGATGACGATAAGATGGCCCCAAA
GAAGAAGCGGAAGGTCGGTATCCACGGAGTCCCAGCAGCCGACAAGAAGTACAGCATCGGCCTGGACATC
GGCACCAACTCTGTGGGCTGGGCCGTGATCACCGACGAGTACAAGGTGCCCAGCAAGAAATTCAAGGTGC
TGGGCAACACCGACCGGCACAGCATCAAGAAGAACCTGATCGGAGCCCTGCTGTTCGACAGCGGCGAAAC
AGCCGAGGCCACCCGGCTGAAGAGAACCGCCAGAAGAAGATACACCAGACGGAAGAACCGGATCTGCTAT
CTGCAAGAGATCTTCAGCAACGAGATGGCCAAGGTGGACGACAGCTTCTTCCACAGACTGGAAGAGTCCT
TCCTGGTGGAAGAGGATAAGAAGCACGAGCGGCACCCCATCTTCGGCAACATCGTGGACGAGGTGGCCTA
CCACGAGAAGTACCCCACCATCTACCACCTGAGAAAGAAACTGGTGGACAGCACCGACAAGGCCGACCTG
CGGCTGATCTATCTGGCCCTGGCCCACATGATCAAGTTCCGGGGCCACTTCCTGATCGAGGGCGACCTGA
ACCCCGACAACAGCGACGTGGACAAGCTGTTCATCCAGCTGGTGCAGACCTACAACCAGCTGTTCGAGGA
AAACCCCATCAACGCCAGCGGCGTGGACGCCAAGGCCATCCTGTCTGCCAGACTGAGCAAGAGCAGACGG
CTGGAAAATCTGATCGCCCAGCTGCCCGGCGAGAAGAAGAATGGCCTGTTCGGAAACCTGATTGCCCTGA
GCCTGGGCCTGACCCCCAACTTCAAGAGCAACTTCGACCTGGCCGAGGATGCCAAACTGCAGCTGAGCAA
GGACACCTACGACGACGACCTGGACAACCTGCTGGCCCAGATCGGCGACCAGTACGCCGACCTGTTTCTG
GCCGCCAAGAACCTGTCCGACGCCATCCTGCTGAGCGACATCCTGAGAGTGAACACCGAGATCACCAAGG
CCCCCCTGAGCGCCTCTATGATCAAGAGATACGACGAGCACCACCAGGACCTGACCCTGCTGAAAGCTCT
CGTGCGGCAGCAGCTGCCTGAGAAGTACAAAGAGATTTTCTTCGACCAGAGCAAGAACGGCTACGCCGGC
TACATTGACGGCGGAGCCAGCCAGGAAGAGTTCTACAAGTTCATCAAGCCCATCCTGGAAAAGATGGACG
GCACCGAGGAACTGCTCGTGAAGCTGAACAGAGAGGACCTGCTGCGGAAGCAGCGGACCTTCGACAACGG
CAGCATCCCCCACCAGATCCACCTGGGAGAGCTGCACGCCATTCTGCGGCGGCAGGAAGATTTTTACCCA
TTCCTGAAGGACAACCGGGAAAAGATCGAGAAGATCCTGACCTTCCGCATCCCCTACTACGTGGGCCCTC
TGGCCAGGGGAAACAGCAGATTCGCCTGGATGACCAGAAAGAGCGAGGAAACCATCACCCCCTGGAACTT
CGAGGAAGTGGTGGACAAGGGCGCTTCCGCCCAGAGCTTCATCGAGCGGATGACCAACTTCGATAAGAAC
CTGCCCAACGAGAAGGTGCTGCCCAAGCACAGCCTGCTGTACGAGTACTTCACCGTGTATAACGAGCTGA
CCAAAGTGAAATACGTGACCGAGGGAATGAGAAAGCCCGCCTTCCTGAGCGGCGAGCAGAAAAAGGCCAT
CGTGGACCTGCTGTTCAAGACCAACCGGAAAGTGACCGTGAAGCAGCTGAAAGAGGACTACTTCAAGAAA
ATCGAGTGCTTCGACTCCGTGGAAATCTCCGGCGTGGAAGATCGGTTCAACGCCTCCCTGGGCACATACC
ACGATCTGCTGAAAATTATCAAGGACAAGGACTTCCTGGACAATGAGGAAAACGAGGACATTCTGGAAGA
TATCGTGCTGACCCTGACACTGTTTGAGGACAGAGAGATGATCGAGGAACGGCTGAAAACCTATGCCCAC
CTGTTCGACGACAAAGTGATGAAGCAGCTGAAGCGGCGGAGATACTGTATCACCGGTGATGCTCTGGTGG
CGCTGCCCGAAGGCGAATCAGTGCGCATCGCTGACATCGTCCCGGGCGCCCGCCCTAATAGCGATAACGC
CATCGACCTGAAGGTGCTTGACCGCCACGGCAATCCTGTTCTGGCCGATAGACTCTTCCACAGTGGTGAA
CATCCTGTGTATACCGTCCGCACCGTAGAAGGCCTGAGAGTGACAGGCACAGCCAACCACCCCCTTTTGT
GTCTGGTGGATGTTGCCGGCGTCCCCACCCTGCTGTGGAAACTGATTGATGAGATAAAACCCGGAGACTA
TGCAGTGATCCAAAGGTCCGCATTTAGTGTGGATTGCGCTGGCTTCGCTCGCTAAGAATTCCTAGAGCTC
GCTGATCAGCCTCGACTGTGCCTTCTAGTTGCCAGCCATCTGTTGTTTGCCCCTCCCCCGTGCCTTCCTT
GACCCTGGAAGGTGCCACTCCCACTGTCCTTTCCTAATAAAATGAGGAAATTGCATCGCATTGTCTGAGT
AGGTGTCATTCTATTCTGGGGGGTGGGGTGGGGCAGGACAGCAAGGGGGAGGATTGGGAAGAGAATAGCA
GGCATGCTGGGGAGCGGCCGCAGGAACCCCTAGTGATGGAGTTGGCCACTCCCTCTCTGCGCGCTCGCTC
GCTCACTGAGGCCGGGCGACCAAAGGTCGCCCGACGCCCGGGCTTTGCCCGGGCGGCCTCAGTGAGCGAG
CGAGCGCGCAGCTGCCTGCAGGGGCGCCTGATGCGGTATTTTCTCCTTACGCATCTGTGCGGTATTTCAC
ACCGCATA
[142 nt withheld, positions 4139-4280]
C
[141 nt withheld, positions 4282-4422]
CCTTTGACGTTGGAGTCCACGTTCTTT
[37 nt withheld, positions 4450-4486]
ACCCTATCTCGGGCTATTCTTTTGATTTATAAGGGATTTTGCCGATTTCGGCCTATTGGTTAAAAAATGA
GCTGATTTAACAAAAATTTAACGCGAATTTTAACAAAATATTAACGTTTACAATTTTATGGTGCACTCTC
AGTACAATCTGCTCTGATGCCGCATAGTTAAGCCAGCCCCGACACCCGCCAACACCCGCTGACGCGCCCT
GACGGGCTTGTCTGCTCCCGGCATCCGCTTACAGACAAGCTGTGACCGTCTCCGGGAGCTGCATGTGTCA
GAGGTTTTCACCGTCATCACCGAAACGCGCGAGACGAAAGGGCCTCGTGATACGCCTATTTTTATAGGTT
AATGTCATGATAATAATGGTTTCTTAGACGTCAGGTGGCACTTTTCGGGGAAATGTGCGCGGAACCCCTA
TTTGTTTATTTTTCTAAATACATTCAAATATGTATCCGCTCATGAGACAATAACCCTGATAAATGCTTCA
ATAATATTGAAAAAGGAAGAGTATGAGTATTCAACATTTCCGTGTCGCCCTTATTCCCTTTTTTGCGGCA
TTTTGCCTTCCTGTTTTTGCTCACCCAGAAACGCTGGTGAAAGTAAAAGATGCTGAAGATCAGTTGGGTG
CACGAGTGGGTTACATCGAACTGGATCTCAACAGCGGTAAGATCCTTGAGAGTTTTCGCCCCGAAGAACG
TTTTCCAATGATGAGCACTTTTAAAGTTCTGCTATGTGGCGCGGTATTATCCCGTATTGACGCCGGGCAA
GAGCAACTCGGTCGCCGCATACACTATTCTCAGAATGACTTGGTTGAGTACTCACCAGTCACAGAAAAGC
ATCTTACGGATGGCATGACAGTAAGAGAATTATGCAGTGCTGCCATAACCATGAGTGATAACACTGCGGC
CAACTTACTTCTGACAACGATCGGAGGACCGAAGGAGCTAACCGCTTTTTTGCACAACATGGGGGATCAT
GTAACTCGCCTTGATCGTTGGGAACCGGAGCTGAATGAAGCCATACCAAACGACGAGCGTGACACCACGA
TGCCTGTAGCAATGGCAACAACGTTGCGCAAACTATTAACTGGCGAACTACTTACTCTAGCTTCCCGGCA
ACAATTAATAGACTGGATGGAGGCGGATAAAGTTGCAGGACCACTTCTGCGCTCGGCCCTTCCGGCTGGC
TGGTTTATTGCTGATAAATCTGGAGCCGGTGAGCGTGGAAGCCGCGGTATCATTGCAGCACTGGGGCCAG
ATGGTAAGCCCTCCCGTATCGTAGTTATCTACACGACGGGGAGTCAGGCAACTATGGATGAACGAAATAG
ACAGATCGCTGAGATAGGTGCCTCACTGATTAAGCATTGGTAACTGTCAGACCAAGTTTACTCATATATA
CTTTAGATTGATTTAAAACTTCATTTTTAATTTAAAAGGATCTAGGTGAAGATCCTTTTTGATAATCTCA
TGACCAAAATCCCTTAACGTGAGTTTTCGTTCCACTGAGCGTCAGACCCCGTAGAAAAGATCAAAGGATC
TTCTTGAGATCCTTTTTTTCTGCGCGTAATCTGCTGCTTGCAAACAAAAAAACCACCGCTACCAGCGGTG
GTTTGTTTGCCGGATCAAGAGCTACCAACTCTTTTTCCGAAGGTAACTGGCTTCAGCAGAGCGCAGATAC
CAAATACTGTCCTTCTAGTGTAGCCGTAGTTAGGCCACCACTTCAAGAACTCTGTAGCACCGCCTACATA
CCTCGCTCTGCTAATCCTGTTACCAGTGGCTGCTGCCAGTGGCGATAAGTCGTGTCTTACCGGGTTGGAC
TCAAGACGATAGTTACCGGATAAGGCGCAGCGGTCGGGCTGAACGGGGGGTTCGTGCACACAGCCCAGCT
TGGAGCGAACGACCTACACCGAACTGAGATACCTACAGCGTGAGCTATGAGAAAGCGCCACGCTTCCCGA
AGGGAGAAAGGCGGACAGGTATCCGGTAAGCGGCAGGGTCGGAACAGGAGAGCGCACGAGGGAGCTTCCA
GGGGGAAACGCCTGGTATCTTTATAGTCCTGTCGGGTTTCGCCACCTCTGACTTGAGCGTCGATTTTTGT
GATGCTCGTCAGGGGGGCGGAGCCTATGGAAAAACGCCAGCAACGCGGCCTTTTTACGGTTCCTGGCCTT
TTGCTGGCCTTTTGCTCACATGTCCTGCAGGCAGCTGCGCGCTCGCTCGCTCACTGAGGCCGCCCGGGCA
AAGCCCGGGCGTCGGGCGACCTTTGGTCGCCCGGCCTCAGTGAGCGAGCGAGCGCGCAGAGAGGGAGTGG
CCAACTCCATCACTAGGGGTTCCTACATGT
Features (pLannotate 1.2.2; 19 found; start..end, strand, type, name):
      1..241     +  promoter       U6 promoter: RNA polymerase III promoter for human U6 snRNA
    268..343     +  misc_RNA       gRNA scaffold: guide RNA scaffold for the Streptococcus pyogenes CRISPR/Cas9 system
    350..393     +  misc_RNA       gRNA scaffold (fragment): guide RNA scaffold for the Streptococcus pyogenes CRISPR/Cas9 system
    440..725     +  enhancer       CMV enhancer: human cytomegalovirus immediate early enhancer; contains an 18-bp deletion relative to the standard CMV enhancer
    727..1004    +  promoter       chicken β-actin promoter: No description available
   1005..1233    +  intron         hybrid intron: hybrid between chicken β-actin (CBA) and minute virus of mice (MMV) introns (Gray et al., 2011)
   1371..2972    +  CDS            Cas9(N): N-terminal portion of Streptococcus pyogenes Cas9 (Zetsche et al., 2015)
   2973..3335    +  CDS            dCas9(C) (fragment): C-terminal portion of catalytically inactive Streptococcus pyogenes dCas9 carrying the N863A mutation (Zetsche et al., 2015)
   3330..3692    +  CDS            gyrA (fragment): GYRA_MYCXE - Experimental evidence at protein level: Swiss-Prot protein existence level 1. A type II topoisomerase that negatively supercoils closed circular double-stranded (ds) DNA in an ATP-dependent manner to modulate DNA topology and maintain chromosomes in an underwound state. Negative supercoiling favors strand separation, and DNA replication, transcription, recombination and repair, all of which involve strand separation. Also able to catalyze the interconversion of other topological isomers of dsDNA rings, including catenanes and knotted rings. Type II topoisomerases break and join 2
   3726..3837    +  polyA_signal   bGH poly(A) signal: bovine growth hormone polyadenylation signal
   3942..4082    +  repeat_region  AAV2 ITR: inverted terminal repeat of adeno-associated virus serotype 2 inverted
   4087..4138    -  misc_feature   bom (fragment): basis of mobility region from pBR322
   4157..4537    +  rep_origin     M13 ori (sequence partly withheld): M13 bacteriophage origin of replication; arrow indicates direction of (+) strand synthesis
   4613..4662    -  misc_feature   bom (fragment): basis of mobility region from pBR322
   4764..4799    -  CDS            rop (fragment): Rop protein, which maintains plasmids at low copy number; rop
   4894..4998    +  promoter       AmpR promoter: bla
   4999..5859    +  CDS            AmpR: β-lactamase; bla; confers resistance to ampicillin, carbenicillin, and related antibiotics
   6030..6618    +  rep_origin     ori: high-copy-number ColE1/pMB1/pBR322/pUC origin of replication
   6680..6820    -  repeat_region  AAV2 ITR: inverted terminal repeat of adeno-associated virus serotype 2 inverted
